Addgene plasmid #155676: IGF2BP1
Purpose: For use in RBP tethering screen
Depositing lab: Eugene Yeo. Depositing organization: University of California, San Diego (UCSD). Publication: Large-scale tethered function assays identify factors that regulate mRNA stability and translation. Luo EC, Nathanson JL, Tan FE, Schwartz JL, Schmok JC, Shankar A, Markmiller S, Yee BA, Sathe S, Pratt GA, Scaletta DB, Ha Y, Hill DE, Aigner S, Yeo GW. Nat Struct Mol Biol. 2020 Oct;27(10):989-1000. doi: 10.1038/s41594-020-0477-6. Epub 2020 Aug 17. PubMed 32807991.
Backbone
  Vector backbone: E2.pEF5-DEST-FL-V5-MCP
  Backbone size w/o insert (bp): 7357
  Vector type: Mammalian Expression
Growth in bacteria
  Bacterial resistance: Ampicillin, 100 μg/mL
  Growth temperature: 37°C
  Growth strain: DH5alpha
  Copy number: High Copy
Gene/Insert
  Gene/Insert name: IGF2BP1 (alt name: Accession: NM_006546.3)
  Species: H. sapiens (human)
  Insert size (bp): 1734
  Mutation: none
  Entrez Gene: IGF2BP1 (a.k.a. CRD-BP, CRDBP, IMP-1, IMP1, VICKZ1, ZBP1)
  Promoter: EF-1a
  Tag / fusion protein: V5-MCP (C terminal on backbone)
  Cloning method: Gateway Cloning
  Sequencing primers: 5′ TAATACGACTCACTATAGGG; 3′ gctcgagtctagagggc
Resource information
  A portion of this plasmid was derived from a plasmid made by: DNASU Plasmid Repository Center for Personalized Diagnostics Biodesign Institute
Terms and licenses: Academic/Nonprofit Terms; Industry Terms: Not Available to Industry
How to cite: IGF2BP1 was a gift from Eugene Yeo (Addgene plasmid # 155676 ; http://n2t.net/addgene:155676 ; RRID:Addgene_155676)
