[The description below was written by a language model from this plasmid's Addgene catalogue record and pLannotate feature annotations shown in this document.]
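Description:
IGF2BP1 is a mammalian expression plasmid built by Gateway cloning of the human IGF2BP1 open reading frame (no mutations recorded) into the destination backbone E2.pEF5-DEST-FL-V5-MCP. In the sequenced 8,122 nt record, the strong constitutive EF-1α promoter, followed by a T7 promoter, sits upstream of the coding region. The IGF2BP1 CDS is flanked by attB1 and attB2 sites left by the Gateway recombination, and is followed by a V5 epitope tag and the bacteriophage MS2 coat protein (MCP), recorded as a C-terminal tag on the backbone, with a bGH polyadenylation signal terminating the transcript. The result is an RNA-binding protein fused to V5 for detection and to MCP, which binds a specific MS2 RNA stem-loop. This lets the fusion be artificially recruited to a reporter mRNA carrying such hairpins.

Propagation in E. coli relies on a high-copy ColE1/pUC-type origin and ampicillin resistance (AmpR with its bla promoter). Downstream of the expression cassette is an FRT site directly preceding a hygromycin resistance gene with an SV40 poly(A) signal. No full promoter is annotated for HygR, an arrangement typical of FLP-mediated integration designs in which the marker is activated upon recombination into a genomic FRT locus, although the record does not state that it is used this way. The remaining annotations are backbone remnants (partial f1 ori, SV40 promoter, ble, lacI, CMV enhancer and small t antigen fragments, and lac promoter/operator elements).

The stated purpose is use in an RNA-binding protein tethering screen, where tethered factors are tested for effects on mRNA stability and translation.
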