Features (pLannotate 1.2.2; 24 found; start..end, strand, type, name):
      1..1179    +  promoter       EF-1α promoter: strong constitutive promoter for human elongation factor EF-1α
   1196..1214    +  promoter       T7 promoter: promoter for bacteriophage T7 RNA polymerase
   1294..1314    +  protein_bind   attB1: mutant version of attB; core recombination site for the Gateway® BP reaction BP Clonase™
   1335..3065    +  CDS            IGF2BP1: IF2B1_HUMAN - Also known as CRDBP, VICKZ1, ZBP1. Experimental evidence at protein level: Swiss-Prot protein existence level 1. RNA-binding factor that recruits target transcripts to cytoplasmic protein-RNA complexes (mRNPs). This transcript 'caging' into mRNPs allows mRNA transport and transient storage. It also modulates the rate and location at which target transcripts encounter the translational apparatus and shields them from endonuclease attacks or microRNA-mediated degradation. Plays a direct role in the transport and translation of transcripts required for axonal regeneration in adult s
   3082..3102    -  protein_bind   attB2: mutant version of attB; core recombination site for the Gateway® BP reaction BP Clonase™
   3228..3269    +  CDS            V5 tag: epitope tag from simian virus 5
   3282..3668    +  CDS            MS2: bacteriophage MS2 coat protein binds to a specific stem-loop structure in the viral RNA (Peabody, 1993)
   3730..3954    +  polyA_signal   bGH poly(A) signal: bovine growth hormone polyadenylation signal
   3958..3979    +  promoter       SV40 promoter (fragment): SV40 enhancer and early promoter
   4000..4233    +  rep_origin     f1 ori (fragment) (sequence partly withheld): f1 bacteriophage origin of replication; arrow indicates direction of (+) strand synthesis
   4238..4285    +  protein_bind   FRT: FLP-mediated recombination occurs in the 8-bp core sequence TCTAGAAA (Turan and Bode, 2011). FLP recombinase from the Saccharomyces cerevisiae 2μ plasmid
   4293..5315    +  CDS            HygR: aminoglycoside phosphotransferase from E. coli; aph(4)-Ia; confers resistance to hygromycin
   5325..5450    +  CDS            ble (fragment): BLE_KLEPN - Experimental evidence at protein level: Swiss-Prot protein existence level 1. Binding protein with a strong affinity to the bleomycin family of antibiotics. Binds to CL990; an antimitotic-antibiotic compound. From Klebsiella pneumoniae.
   5445..5566    +  polyA_signal   SV40 poly(A) signal: SV40 polyadenylation signal
   5639..5655    -  protein_bind   lac operator: The lac repressor binds to the lac operator to inhibit transcription in E. coli. This inhibition can be relieved by adding lactose or isopropyl-β-D-thiogalactopyranoside (IPTG). lac repressor encoded by lacI
   5663..5693    -  promoter       lac promoter: promoter for the E. coli lac operon
   5708..5729    -  protein_bind   CAP binding site: CAP binding activates transcription in the presence of cAMP. E. coli catabolite activator protein
   5742..5834    -  CDS            lacI (fragment): lac repressor; lacI; The lac repressor binds to the lac operator to inhibit transcription in E. coli. This inhibition can be relieved by adding lactose or isopropyl-β-D-thiogalactopyranoside (IPTG).
   6017..6605    -  rep_origin     ori: high-copy-number ColE1/pMB1/pBR322/pUC origin of replication
   6776..7636    -  CDS            AmpR: β-lactamase; bla; confers resistance to ampicillin, carbenicillin, and related antibiotics
   7637..7741    -  promoter       AmpR promoter: bla
   7800..7852    -  misc_feature   bom (fragment): basis of mobility region from pBR322
   8007..8025    +  enhancer       CMV enhancer (fragment): human cytomegalovirus immediate early enhancer
   8050..8116    +  CDS            small t antigen (fragment): SV40 (simian virus 40) small t antigen
>Addgene plasmid #155676 | IGF2BP1 | addgene full sequence | sequence record 376890 | Addgene NGS Result
GGCTCCGGTGCCCGTCAGTGGGCAGAGCGCACATCGCCCACAGTCCCCGAGAAGTTGGGGGGAGGGGTCG
GCAATTGAACCGGTGCCTAGAGAAGGTGGCGCGGGGTAAACTGGGAAAGTGATGTCGTGTACTGGCTCCG
CCTTTTTCCCGAGGGTGGGGGAGAACCGTATATAAGTGCAGTAGTCGCCGTGAACGTTCTTTTTCGCAAC
GGGTTTGCCGCCAGAACACAGGTAAGTGCCGTGTGTGGTTCCCGCGGGCCTGGCCTCTTTACGGGTTATG
GCCCTTGCGTGCCTTGAATTACTTCCACCTGGCTGCAGTACGTGATTCTTGATCCCGAGCTTCGGGTTGG
AAGTGGGTGGGAGAGTTCGAGGCCTTGCGCTTAAGGAGCCCCTTCGCCTCGTGCTTGAGTTGAGGCCTGG
CCTGGGCGCTGGGGCCGCCGCGTGCGAATCTGGTGGCACCTTCGCGCCTGTCTCGCTGCTTTCGATAAGT
CTCTAGCCATTTAAAATTTTTGATGACCTGCTGCGACGCTTTTTTTCTGGCAAGATAGTCTTGTAAATGC
GGGCCAAGATCTGCACACTGGTATTTCGGTTTTTGGGGCCGCGGGCGGCGACGGGGCCCGTGCGTCCCAG
CGCACATGTTCGGCGAGGCGGGGCCTGCGAGCGCGGCCACCGAGAATCGGACGGGGGTAGTCTCAAGCTG
GCCGGCCTGCTCTGGTGCCTGGCCTCGCGCCGCCGTGTATCGCCCCGCCCTGGGCGGCAAGGCTGGCCCG
GTCGGCACCAGTTGCGTGAGCGGAAAGATGGCCGCTTCCCGGCCCTGCTGCAGGGAGCTCAAAATGGAGG
ACGCGGCGCTCGGGAGAGCGGGCGGGTGAGTCACCCACACAAAGGAAAAGGGCCTTTCCGTCCTCAGCCG
TCGCTTCATGTGACTCCACGGAGTACCGGGCGCCGTCCAGGCACCTCGATTAGTTCTCGAGCTTTTGGAG
TACGTCGTCTTTAGGTTGGGGGGAGGGGTTTTATGCGATGGAGTTTCCCCACACTGAGTGGGTGGAGACT
GAAGTTAGGCCAGCTTGGCACTTGATGTAATTCTCCTTGGAATTTGCCCTTTTTGAGTTTGGATCTTGGT
TCATTCTCAAGCCTCAGACAGTGGTTCAAAGTTTTTTTCTTCCATTTCAGGTGTCGTGAGGAATTAGCTT
GGTACTAATACGACTCACTATAGGGAGACCCAAGCTGGCTAGGTAAGCTTGGTACCGAGCTCGGATCCAC
TAGTCCAGTGTGGTGGAATTCTGCAGATATCAACAAGTTTGTACAAAAAAGCAGAAGGGCCGTCAAGGCC
CACCATGAACAAGCTTTACATCGGCAACCTCAACGAGAGCGTGACCCCCGCGGACTTGGAGAAAGTGTTT
GCGGAGCACAAGATCTCCTACAGCGGCCAGTTCTTGGTCAAATCCGGCTACGCCTTCGTGGACTGCCCGG
ACGAGCACTGGGCGATGAAGGCCATCGAAACTTTCTCCGGGAAAGTAGAATTACAAGGAAAACGCTTAGA
GATTGAACATTCGGTGCCCAAAAAACAAAGGAGCCGGAAAATTCAAATCCGAAATATTCCACCCCAGCTC
CGATGGGAAGTACTGGACAGCCTGCTGGCTCAGTATGGTACAGTAGAGAACTGTGAGCAAGTGAACACCG
AGAGTGAGACGGCAGTGGTGAATGTCACCTATTCCAACCGGGAGCAGACCAGGCAAGCCATCATGAAGCT
GAATGGCCACCAGTTGGAGAACCATGCCCTGAAGGTCTCCTACATCCCCGATGAGCAGATAGCACAGGGA
CCTGAGAATGGGCGCCGAGGGGGCTTTGGCTCTCGGGGTCAGCCCCGCCAGGGCTCACCTGTGGCAGCGG
GGGCCCCAGCCAAGCAGCAGCAAGTGGACATCCCCCTTCGGCTCCTGGTGCCCACCCAGTATGTGGGTGC
CATTATTGGCAAGGAGGGGGCCACCATCCGCAACATCACAAAACAGACCCAGTCCAAGATAGACGTGCAT
AGGAAGGAGAACGCAGGTGCAGCTGAAAAAGCCATCAGTGTGCACTCCACCCCTGAGGGCTGCTCCTCCG
CTTGTAAGATGATCTTGGAGATTATGCATAAAGAGGCTAAGGACACCAAAACGGCTGACGAGGTTCCCCT
GAAGATCCTGGCCCATAATAACTTTGTAGGGCGTCTCATTGGCAAGGAAGGACGGAACCTGAAGAAGGTA
GAGCAAGATACCGAGACAAAAATCACCATCTCCTCGTTGCAAGACCTTACCCTTTACAACCCTGAGAGGA
CCATCACTGTGAAGGGGGCCATCGAGAATTGTTGCAGGGCCGAGCAGGAAATAATGAAGAAAGTTCGGGA
GGCCTATGAGAATGATGTGGCTGCCATGAGCCTGCAGTCTCACCTGATCCCTGGCCTGAACCTGGCTGCT
GTAGGTCTTTTCCCAGCTTCATCCAGCGCAGTCCCGCCGCCTCCCAGCAGCGTTACTGGGGCTGCTCCCT
ATAGCTCCTTTATGCAGGCTCCCGAGCAGGAGATGGTGCAGGTGTTTATCCCCGCCCAGGCAGTGGGCGC
CATCATCGGCAAGAAGGGGCAGCACATCAAACAGCTCTCCCGGTTTGCCAGCGCCTCCATCAAGATTGCA
CCACCCGAAACACCTGACTCCAAAGTTCGTATGGTTATCATCACTGGACCGCCAGAGGCCCAATTCAAGG
CTCAGGGAAGAATCTATGGCAAACTCAAGGAGGAGAACTTCTTTGGTCCCAAGGAGGAAGTGAAGCTGGA
GACCCACATACGTGTGCCAGCATCAGCAGCTGGCCGGGTCATTGGCAAAGGTGGAAAAACGGTGAACGAG
TTGCAGAATTTGACGGCAGCTGAGGTGGTAGTACCAAGAGACCAGACCCCTGATGAGAACGACCAGGTCA
TCGTGAAAATCATCGGACATTTCTATGCCAGTCAGATGGCTCAACGGAAGATCCGAGACATCCTGGCCCA
GGTTAAGCAGCAGCATCAGAAGGGACAGAGTAACCAGGCCCAGGCACGGAGGAAGTCAGGCCTCATGGGC
CCAGCTTTCTTGTACAAAGTGGTTGATATCCAGCACAGTGGCGGCCGCTCGAGTCTAGAGGGCCCGCGGT
TCGAAACCAGCGGAGGCGGCGGAAGCGGGGGAGGAGGCAGCGGCGGAGGCGGCAGCGGGGGCGGCGGAAG
CGCTACCGGTAAGCCTATCCCTAACCCTCTCCTCGGTCTCGATTCTACGCGTACCGGTATGGCTTCTAAC
TTTACTCAGTTCGTTCTCGTCGACAATGGCGGAACTGGCGACGTGACTGTCGCCCCAAGCAACTTCGCTA
ACGGGGTCGCTGAATGGATCAGCTCTAACTCGCGATCACAGGCTTACAAAGTAACCTGTAGCGTTCGTCA
GAGCTCTGCGCAGAATCGCAAATACACCATCAAAGTCGAGGTGCCTAAAGTGGCAACCCAGACTGTTGGT
GGTGAAGAGCTTCCTGTAGCCGGATGGAGATCTTACTTAAATATGGAACTAACCATTCCAATTTTCGCCA
CGAATTCCGACTGCGAGCTTATTGTTAAGGCAATGCAAGGTCTCCTAAAAGATGGAAACCCGATTCCCTC
GGCCATCGCGGCCAACTCCGGCATCTACGGAGGTGGAGGTGGATCTCGTACGGGTTAGTAATGAGTTTAA
ACCCGCTGATCAGCCTCGACTGTGCCTTCTAGTTGCCAGCCATCTGTTGTTTGCCCCTCCCCCGTGCCTT
CCTTGACCCTGGAAGGTGCCACTCCCACTGTCCTTTCCTAATAAAATGAGGAAATTGCATCGCATTGTCT
GAGTAGGTGTCATTCTATTCTGGGGGGTGGGGTGGGGCAGGACAGCAAGGGGGAGGATTGGGAAGACAAT
AGCAGGCATGCTGGGGATGCGGTGGGCTCTATGGCTTCTGAGGCGGAAAGAACCAGCTGGGGCTCTAGGG
GGTATCCCC
[124 nt withheld, positions 4000-4123]
C
[91 nt withheld, positions 4125-4215]
AGGGTGATGGTTCACGTACCTAGAAGTTCCTATTCCGAAGTTCCTATTCTCTAGAAAGTATAGGAACTTC
CTTGGCCAAAAAGCCTGAACTCACCGCGACGTCTGTCGAGAAGTTTCTGATCGAAAAGTTCGACAGCGTC
TCCGACCTGATGCAGCTCTCGGAGGGCGAAGAATCTCGTGCTTTCAGCTTCGATGTAGGAGGGCGTGGAT
ATGTCCTGCGGGTAAATAGCTGCGCCGATGGTTTCTACAAAGATCGTTATGTTTATCGGCACTTTGCATC
GGCCGCGCTCCCGATTCCGGAAGTGCTTGACATTGGGGAATTCAGCGAGAGCCTGACCTATTGCATCTCC
CGCCGTGCACAGGGTGTCACGTTGCAAGACCTGCCTGAAACCGAACTGCCCGCTGTTCTGCAGCCGGTCG
CGGAGGCCATGGATGCGATCGCTGCGGCCGATCTTAGCCAGACGAGCGGGTTCGGCCCATTCGGACCGCA
AGGAATCGGTCAATACACTACATGGCGTGATTTCATATGCGCGATTGCTGATCCCCATGTGTATCACTGG
CAAACTGTGATGGACGACACCGTCAGTGCGTCCGTCGCGCAGGCTCTCGATGAGCTGATGCTTTGGGCCG
AGGACTGCCCCGAAGTCCGGCACCTCGTGCACGCGGATTTCGGCTCCAACAATGTCCTGACGGACAATGG
CCGCATAACAGCGGTCATTGACTGGAGCGAGGCGATGTTCGGGGATTCCCAATACGAGGTCGCCAACATC
TTCTTCTGGAGGCCGTGGTTGGCTTGTATGGAGCAGCAGACGCGCTACTTCGAGCGGAGGCATCCGGAGC
TTGCAGGATCGCCGCGGCTCCGGGCGTATATGCTCCGCATTGGTCTTGACCAACTCTATCAGAGCTTGGT
TGACGGCAATTTCGATGATGCAGCTTGGGCGCAGGGTCGATGCGACGCAATCGTCCGATCCGGAGCCGGG
ACTGTCGGGCGTACACAAATCGCCCGCAGAAGCGCGGCCGTCTGGACCGATGGCTGTGTAGAAGTACTCG
CCGATAGTGGAAACCGACGCCCCAGCACTCGTCCGAGGGCAAAGGAATAGCACGTACTACGAGATTTCGA
TTCCACCGCCGCCTTCTATGAAAGGTTGGGCTTCGGAATCGTTTTCCGGGACGCCGGCTGGATGATCCTC
CAGCGCGGGGATCTCATGCTGGAGTTCTTCGCCCACCCCAACTTGTTTATTGCAGCTTATAATGGTTACA
AATAAAGCAATAGCATCACAAATTTCACAAATAAAGCATTTTTTTCACTGCATTCTAGTTGTGGTTTGTC
CAAACTCATCAATGTATCTTATCATGTCTGTATACCGTCGACCTCTAGCTAGAGCTTGGCGTAATCATGG
TCATAGCTGTTTCCTGTGTGAAATTGTTATCCGCTCACAATTCCACACAACATACGAGCCGGAAGCATAA
AGTGTAAAGCCTGGGGTGCCTAATGAGTGAGCTAACTCACATTAATTGCGTTGCGCTCACTGCCCGCTTT
CCAGTCGGGAAACCTGTCGTGCCAGCTGCATTAATGAATCGGCCAACGCGCGGGGAGAGGCGGTTTGCGT
ATTGGGCGCTCTTCCGCTTCCTCGCTCACTGACTCGCTGCGCTCGGTCGTTCGGCTGCGGCGAGCGGTAT
CAGCTCACTCAAAGGCGGTAATACGGTTATCCACAGAATCAGGGGATAACGCAGGAAAGAACATGTGAGC
AAAAGGCCAGCAAAAGGCCAGGAACCGTAAAAAGGCCGCGTTGCTGGCGTTTTTCCATAGGCTCCGCCCC
CCTGACGAGCATCACAAAAATCGACGCTCAAGTCAGAGGTGGCGAAACCCGACAGGACTATAAAGATACC
AGGCGTTTCCCCCTGGAAGCTCCCTCGTGCGCTCTCCTGTTCCGACCCTGCCGCTTACCGGATACCTGTC
CGCCTTTCTCCCTTCGGGAAGCGTGGCGCTTTCTCATAGCTCACGCTGTAGGTATCTCAGTTCGGTGTAG
GTCGTTCGCTCCAAGCTGGGCTGTGTGCACGAACCCCCCGTTCAGCCCGACCGCTGCGCCTTATCCGGTA
ACTATCGTCTTGAGTCCAACCCGGTAAGACACGACTTATCGCCACTGGCAGCAGCCACTGGTAACAGGAT
TAGCAGAGCGAGGTATGTAGGCGGTGCTACAGAGTTCTTGAAGTGGTGGCCTAACTACGGCTACACTAGA
AGAACAGTATTTGGTATCTGCGCTCTGCTGAAGCCAGTTACCTTCGGAAAAAGAGTTGGTAGCTCTTGAT
CCGGCAAACAAACCACCGCTGGTAGCGGTGGTTTTTTTGTTTGCAAGCAGCAGATTACGCGCAGAAAAAA
AGGATCTCAAGAAGATCCTTTGATCTTTTCTACGGGGTCTGACGCTCAGTGGAACGAAAACTCACGTTAA
GGGATTTTGGTCATGAGATTATCAAAAAGGATCTTCACCTAGATCCTTTTAAATTAAAAATGAAGTTTTA
AATCAATCTAAAGTATATATGAGTAAACTTGGTCTGACAGTTACCAATGCTTAATCAGTGAGGCACCTAT
CTCAGCGATCTGTCTATTTCGTTCATCCATAGTTGCCTGACTCCCCGTCGTGTAGATAACTACGATACGG
GAGGGCTTACCATCTGGCCCCAGTGCTGCAATGATACCGCGAGACCCACGCTCACCGGCTCCAGATTTAT
CAGCAATAAACCAGCCAGCCGGAAGGGCCGAGCGCAGAAGTGGTCCTGCAACTTTATCCGCCTCCATCCA
GTCTATTAATTGTTGCCGGGAAGCTAGAGTAAGTAGTTCGCCAGTTAATAGTTTGCGCAACGTTGTTGCC
ATTGCTACAGGCATCGTGGTGTCACGCTCGTCGTTTGGTATGGCTTCATTCAGCTCCGGTTCCCAACGAT
CAAGGCGAGTTACATGATCCCCCATGTTGTGCAAAAAAGCGGTTAGCTCCTTCGGTCCTCCGATCGTTGT
CAGAAGTAAGTTGGCCGCAGTGTTATCACTCATGGTTATGGCAGCACTGCATAATTCTCTTACTGTCATG
CCATCCGTAAGATGCTTTTCTGTGACTGGTGAGTACTCAACCAAGTCATTCTGAGAATAGTGTATGCGGC
GACCGAGTTGCTCTTGCCCGGCGTCAATACGGGATAATACCGCGCCACATAGCAGAACTTTAAAAGTGCT
CATCATTGGAAAACGTTCTTCGGGGCGAAAACTCTCAAGGATCTTACCGCTGTTGAGATCCAGTTCGATG
TAACCCACTCGTGCACCCAACTGATCTTCAGCATCTTTTACTTTCACCAGCGTTTCTGGGTGAGCAAAAA
CAGGAAGGCAAAATGCCGCAAAAAAGGGAATAAGGGCGACACGGAAATGTTGAATACTCATACTCTTCCT
TTTTCAATATTATTGAAGCATTTATCAGGGTTATTGTCTCATGAGCGGATACATATTTGAATGTATTTAG
AAAAATAAACAAATAGGGGTTCCGCGCACATTTCCCCGAAAAGTGCCACCTGACGTCGACGGATCGGGAG
ATCTCCCGATCCCCTATGGTGCACTCTCAGTACAATCTGCTCTGATGCCGCATAGTTAAGCCAGTATCTG
CTCCCTGCTTGTGTGTTGGAGGTCGCTGAGTAGTGCGCGAGCAAAATTTAAGCTACAACAAGGCAAGGCT
TGACCGACAATTGCATGAAGAATCTGCTTAGGGTTAGGCGTTTTGCGCTGCTTCGCGATGTACGGGCCAG
ATATACGCGTTGACATTGATTATTGACTAGGCTTTTGCAAAAAGCTTTGCAAAGATGGATAAAGTTTTAA
ACAGAGAGGAATCTTTGCAGCTAATGGACCTTCTAGGTCTTGAAAGGAGTGGGAATT
