>Addgene plasmid #155676 | IGF2BP1 | depositor partial sequence | sequence record 301080 | Insert Sequence
ATGAACAAGCTTTACATCGGCAACCTCAACGAGAGCGTGACCCCCGCGGACTTGGAGAAAGTGTTTGCGG
AGCACAAGATCTCCTACAGCGGCCAGTTCTTGGTCAAATCCGGCTACGCCTTCGTGGACTGCCCGGACGA
GCACTGGGCGATGAAGGCCATCGAAACTTTCTCCGGGAAAGTAGAATTACAAGGAAAACGCTTAGAGATT
GAACATTCGGTGCCCAAAAAACAAAGGAGCCGGAAAATTCAAATCCGAAATATTCCACCCCAGCTCCGAT
GGGAAGTACTGGACAGCCTGCTGGCTCAGTATGGTACAGTAGAGAACTGTGAGCAAGTGAACACCGAGAG
TGAGACGGCAGTGGTGAATGTCACCTATTCCAACCGGGAGCAGACCAGGCAAGCCATCATGAAGCTGAAT
GGCCACCAGTTGGAGAACCATGCCCTGAAGGTCTCCTACATCCCCGATGAGCAGATAGCACAGGGACCTG
AGAATGGGCGCCGAGGGGGCTTTGGCTCTCGGGGTCAGCCCCGCCAGGGCTCACCTGTGGCAGCGGGGGC
CCCAGCCAAGCAGCAGCAAGTGGACATCCCCCTTCGGCTCCTGGTGCCCACCCAGTATGTGGGTGCCATT
ATTGGCAAGGAGGGGGCCACCATCCGCAACATCACAAAACAGACCCAGTCCAAGATAGACGTGCATAGGA
AGGAGAACGCAGGTGCAGCTGAAAAAGCCATCAGTGTGCACTCCACCCCTGAGGGCTGCTCCTCCGCTTG
TAAGATGATCTTGGAGATTATGCATAAAGAGGCTAAGGACACCAAAACGGCTGACGAGGTTCCCCTGAAG
ATCCTGGCCCATAATAACTTTGTAGGGCGTCTCATTGGCAAGGAAGGACGGAACCTGAAGAAGGTAGAGC
AAGATACCGAGACAAAAATCACCATCTCCTCGTTGCAAGACCTTACCCTTTACAACCCTGAGAGGACCAT
CACTGTGAAGGGGGCCATCGAGAATTGTTGCAGGGCCGAGCAGGAAATAATGAAGAAAGTTCGGGAGGCC
TATGAGAATGATGTGGCTGCCATGAGCCTGCAGTCTCACCTGATCCCTGGCCTGAACCTGGCTGCTGTAG
GTCTTTTCCCAGCTTCATCCAGCGCAGTCCCGCCGCCTCCCAGCAGCGTTACTGGGGCTGCTCCCTATAG
CTCCTTTATGCAGGCTCCCGAGCAGGAGATGGTGCAGGTGTTTATCCCCGCCCAGGCAGTGGGCGCCATC
ATCGGCAAGAAGGGGCAGCACATCAAACAGCTCTCCCGGTTTGCCAGCGCCTCCATCAAGATTGCACCAC
CCGAAACACCTGACTCCAAAGTTCGTATGGTTATCATCACTGGACCGCCAGAGGCCCAATTCAAGGCTCA
GGGAAGAATCTATGGCAAACTCAAGGAGGAGAACTTCTTTGGTCCCAAGGAGGAAGTGAAGCTGGAGACC
CACATACGTGTGCCAGCATCAGCAGCTGGCCGGGTCATTGGCAAAGGTGGAAAAACGGTGAACGAGTTGC
AGAATTTGACGGCAGCTGAGGTGGTAGTACCAAGAGACCAGACCCCTGATGAGAACGACCAGGTCATCGT
GAAAATCATCGGACATTTCTATGCCAGTCAGATGGCTCAACGGAAGATCCGAGACATCCTGGCCCAGGTT
AAGCAGCAGCATCAGAAGGGACAGAGTAACCAGGCCCAGGCACGGAGGAAGTGA
